Addgene plasmid #118629: SITS-mCherry-ccdb
Purpose: Multisite gateway destination vector for 5' tagging with mCherry for cell free expression. Parton lab clone FKZ
Depositing lab: Rob Parton. Depositing organization: University of Queensland, Institute for Molecular Bioscience. Publication: In vivo cell biological screening identifies an endocytic capture mechanism for T-tubule formation. Hall TE, Martel N, Ariotti N, Xiong Z, Lo HP, Ferguson C, Rae J, Lim YW, Parton RG. Nat Commun. 2020 Jul 24;11(1):3711. doi: 10.1038/s41467-020-17486-w. PubMed 32709891.
Backbone
  Vector backbone: I-SceI
Growth in bacteria
  Bacterial resistance: Chloramphenicol and Ampicillin, 25 & 100 μg/mL
  Growth temperature: 37°C
  Growth strain: ccdB Survival
  Copy number: High Copy
Gene/Insert
  Gene/Insert name: ccdb
  Tag / fusion protein: mCherry (N terminal on insert)
Terms and licenses: Academic/Nonprofit Terms; Industry Terms: Not Available to Industry
How to cite: SITS-mCherry-ccdb was a gift from Rob Parton (Addgene plasmid # 118629 ; http://n2t.net/addgene:118629 ; RRID:Addgene_118629)
