[The description below was written by a language model from this plasmid's Addgene catalogue record and pLannotate feature annotations shown in this document.]
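Description:
SITS-mCherry-ccdb is a 6.2 kb Multisite Gateway destination vector designed to place an N-terminal (5') mCherry tag on a gene of interest for cell-free expression. The catalogue lists the backbone as I-SceI. It is a high-copy bacterial plasmid carrying a ColE1/pUC-type origin, an f1 phage origin, and an ampicillin resistance gene (β-lactamase) with its own promoter. Remnants of a lacZα/lac promoter–operator region and a T3 promoter indicate a standard cloning-vector ancestry.

The functional cassette appears to be the product of an earlier partial Gateway assembly. An attB4 site is followed by a T7 promoter, then an attB1 site and the mCherry coding sequence, so T7 RNA polymerase can drive transcription of the fusion. The name suggests a species-independent translation leader between the promoter and mCherry, but no such element is annotated and the record does not describe it. Immediately downstream of mCherry, a site annotated as attL2 and an attR3 site flank the usual counter-selection cassette: a chloramphenicol acetyltransferase gene with the cat promoter, a ccdA fragment, and the ccdB gyrase toxin gene. In an LR-type recombination, an entry clone with compatible sites replaces this cassette, placing the incoming open reading frame downstream of mCherry. Loss of ccdB then allows recombinants to grow in ordinary E. coli strains, whereas the unrecombined vector requires a ccdB-tolerant host and is maintained under chloramphenicol plus ampicillin. An SV40 polyadenylation signal is annotated beyond attR3, on the opposite strand to the cassette.

The construct thus serves as a recipient for generating mCherry-tagged proteins by in vitro transcription and translation. It was deposited in connection with a cell biological screen of T-tubule formation.
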