Features (pLannotate 1.2.2; 24 found; start..end, strand, type, name):
      5..71      -  CDS            lacZα (fragment): LacZα fragment of β-galactosidase; lacZ fragment
    100..120     +  protein_bind   attB4: mutant version of attB; core recombination site for the Gateway® BP reaction BP Clonase™
    151..169     +  promoter       T7 promoter: promoter for bacteriophage T7 RNA polymerase
    332..352     +  protein_bind   attB1: mutant version of attB; core recombination site for the Gateway® BP reaction BP Clonase™
    362..1069    +  CDS            mCherry: mCherry is a basic (constitutively fluorescent) red fluorescent protein published in 2004, derived from Discosoma sp.. It is reported to be a very rapidly-maturing monomer with low acid sensitivity.
   1071..1170    -  protein_bind   attL2: mutant version of attL; recombination site for the Gateway® LR reaction LR Clonase™
   1327..1429    +  promoter       cat promoter: promoter of the E. coli cat gene encoding chloramphenicol acetyltransferase
   1430..2088    +  CDS            CmR: chloramphenicol acetyltransferase; cat; confers resistance to chloramphenicol
   2270..2428    +  CDS            ccdA (fragment): CCDA_ECO57 - Also known as H, letA. Experimental evidence at protein level: Swiss-Prot protein existence level 1. Antitoxin component of a type II toxin-antitoxin (TA) system which inhibits the post-segregational killing (PSK) of plasmid-free cells, also referred to as a plasmid addiction system. Binds to and blocks the activity of CcdB; will also remove bound CcdB protein from the CcdB-GyrA complex by forming a CcdA-CcdB complex, a process termed rejuvenation. Functions as a transcriptional corepressor for the ccdAB operon, repression also requires CcdB (By similarity). From Escherichia coli
   2433..2735    +  CDS            ccdB: CCDB_ECOLI - Also known as G, letB, letD. Experimental evidence at protein level: Swiss-Prot protein existence level 1. Toxic component of a type II toxin-antitoxin (TA) system, functioning in plasmid maintainence. Responsible for the post- segregational killing (PSK) of plasmid-free cells, also referred to as a plasmid addiction system. Half-life of over 2 hours. Cell killing by CcdB is accompanied by filamentation, defects in chromosome and plasmid segregation, defects in cell division, formation of anucleate cells, decreased DNA synthesis and plasmid loss. Interferes with the activity of DN
   2779..2931    +  CDS            dpnD (fragment): DPND_STRPN - Protein predicted: Swiss-Prot protein existence level 4. From Streptococcus pneumoniae serotype 4 (strain ATCC BAA-334 / TIGR4).
   3128..3251    -  protein_bind   attR3: mutant version of attR; recombination site for the Gateway® LR reaction LR Clonase™
   3255..3275    +  CDS            lacZα (fragment): LacZα fragment of β-galactosidase; lacZ fragment
   3291..3425    -  polyA_signal   SV40 poly(A) signal: SV40 polyadenylation signal
   3448..3531    -  CDS            large T antigen (fragment): large T antigen from SV40 (simian virus 40)
   3590..3608    -  promoter       T3 promoter: promoter for bacteriophage T3 RNA polymerase
   3653..3669    -  protein_bind   lac operator: The lac repressor binds to the lac operator to inhibit transcription in E. coli. This inhibition can be relieved by adding lactose or isopropyl-β-D-thiogalactopyranoside (IPTG). lac repressor encoded by lacI
   3677..3707    -  promoter       lac promoter: promoter for the E. coli lac operon
   3722..3743    -  protein_bind   CAP binding site: CAP binding activates transcription in the presence of cAMP. E. coli catabolite activator protein
   3756..3848    -  CDS            lacI (fragment): lac repressor; lacI; The lac repressor binds to the lac operator to inhibit transcription in E. coli. This inhibition can be relieved by adding lactose or isopropyl-β-D-thiogalactopyranoside (IPTG).
   4031..4619    -  rep_origin     ori: high-copy-number ColE1/pMB1/pBR322/pUC origin of replication
   4790..5650    -  CDS            AmpR: β-lactamase; bla; confers resistance to ampicillin, carbenicillin, and related antibiotics
   5651..5755    -  promoter       AmpR promoter: bla
   5808..6236    -  rep_origin     f1 ori (sequence partly withheld): f1 bacteriophage origin of replication; arrow indicates direction of (+) strand synthesis
>Addgene plasmid #118629 | SITS-mCherry-ccdb | addgene full sequence | sequence record 341968 | Addgene NGS Result
CCCATTCGCCATTCAGGCTGCGCAACTGTTGGGAAGGGCGATCGGTGCGGGCCTCTTCGCTATTACGCCA
GTCGACTAGGGATAACAGGGTAATGAATTCAACTTTGTATAGAAAAGTTGACATTTCCCCGAAAAGTGCC
ACCTGACGTCTAATACGACTCACTATAGGGACATCTTAAGTTTATTTTATTTTATTTTATTTTATTTTAT
TTTATTTTATTTTATTTTATTTTATTTAACCATGACAGTAATGTATAAAGTCTGTAAAGACATTAAACAC
GTAAGTGAAACCATGGGCACCTCTGGTCACCACCATCACCACCATCACCACCAAGTTTGTACAAAAAAGC
AGGCTGCCACCATGGTGAGCAAGGGCGAGGAGGACAACATGGCCATCATCAAGGAGTTCATGCGCTTCAA
GGTGCACATGGAGGGCTCCGTGAACGGCCACGAGTTCGAGATCGAGGGCGAGGGCGAGGGCCGCCCCTAC
GAGGGCACCCAGACCGCCAAGCTGAAGGTGACCAAGGGCGGCCCCCTGCCCTTCGCCTGGGACATCCTGT
CCCCTCAGTTCATGTACGGCTCCAAGGCCTACGTGAAGCACCCCGCCGACATCCCCGACTACTTGAAGCT
GTCCTTCCCCGAGGGCTTCAAGTGGGAGCGCGTGATGAACTTCGAGGACGGCGGCGTGGTGACCGTGACC
CAGGACTCCTCCCTGCAGGACGGCGAGTTCATCTACAAGGTGAAGCTGCGCGGCACCAACTTCCCCTCCG
ACGGCCCCGTAATGCAGAAGAAGACCATGGGCTGGGAGGCCTCCTCCGAGCGGATGTACCCCGAGGACGG
CGCCCTGAAGGGCGAGATCAAGCAGAGGCTGAAGCTGAAGGACGGCGGCCACTACGACGCCGAGGTCAAG
ACCACCTACAAGGCCAAGAAGCCCGTGCAGCTGCCCGGCGCCTACAACGTCAACATCAAGCTGGACATCA
CCTCCCACAACGAGGACTACACCATCGTGGAACAGTACGAGCGCGCCGAGGGCCGCCACTCCACCGGCGG
CATGGACGAGCTGTACAAGCACCCAGCTTTCTTGTACAAAGTTGGCATTATAAAAAAGCATTGCTTATCA
ATTTGTTGCAACGAACAGGTCACTATCAGTCAAAATAAAATCATTATTTGGAGCTCTAGAGCGTCGACTA
AGTTGGCAGCATCACCCGACGCACTTTGCGCCGAATAAATACCTGTGACGGAAGATCACTTCGCAGAATA
AATAAATCCTGGTGTCCCTGTTGATACCGGGAAGCCCTGGGCCAACTTTTGGCGAAAATGAGACGTTGAT
CGGCACGTAAGAGGTTCCAACTTTCACCATAATGAAATAAGATCACTACCGGGCGTATTTTTTGAGTTAT
CGAGATTTTCAGGAGCTAAGGAAGCTAAAATGGAGAAAAAAATCACTGGATATACCACCGTTGATATATC
CCAATGGCATCGTAAAGAACATTTTGAGGCATTTCAGTCAGTTGCTCAATGTACCTATAACCAGACCGTT
CAGCTGGATATTACGGCCTTTTTAAAGACCGTAAAGAAAAATAAGCACAAGTTTTATCCGGCCTTTATTC
ACATTCTTGCCCGCCTGATGAATGCTCATCCGGAATTCCGTATGGCAATGAAAGACGGTGAGCTGGTGAT
ATGGGATAGTGTTCACCCTTGTTACACCGTTTTCCATGAGCAAACTGAAACGTTTTCATCGCTCTGGAGT
GAATACCACGACGATTTCCGGCAGTTTCTACACATATATTCGCAAGATGTGGCGTGTTACGGTGAAAACC
TGGCCTATTTCCCTAAAGGGTTTATTGAGAATATGTTTTTCGTCTCAGCCAATCCCTGGGTGAGTTTCAC
CAGTTTTGATTTAAACGTGGCCAATATGGACAACTTCTTCGCCCCCGTTTTCACCATGGGCAAATATTAT
ACGCAAGGCGACAAGGTGCTGATGCCGCTGGCGATTCAGGTTCATCATGCCGTTTGTGATGGCTTCCATG
TCGGCAGAATGCTTAATGAATTACAACAGTACTGCGATGAGTGGCAGGGGGGGCGTAAACGCCGCGTGGA
TCCGGCTTACTAAAAGCCAGATAACAGTATGCGTATTTGCGCGCTGATTTTTGCGGTATAAGAATATATA
CTGATATGTATACCCGAAGTATGTCAAAAAGAGGTATGCTATGAAGCAGCGTATTACAGTGACAGTTGAC
AGCGACAGCTATCAGTTGCTCAAGGCATATATGATGTCAATATCTCCGGTCTGGTAAGCACAACCATGCA
GAATGAAGCCCGTCGTCTGCGTGCCGAACGCTGGAAAGCGGAAAATCAGGAAGGGATGGCTGAGGTCGCC
CGGTTTATTGAAATGAACGGCTCTTTTGCTGACGAGAACAGGGGCTGGTGAAATGCAGTTTAAGGTTTAC
ACCTATAAAAGAGAGAGCCGTTATCGTCTGTTTGTGGATGTACAGAGTGATATTATTGACACGCCCGGGC
GACGGATGGTGATCCCCCTGGCCAGTGCACGTCTGCTGTCGGATAAAGTCTCCCGTGAACTTTACCCGGT
GGTGCATATCGGGGATGAAAGCTGGCGCATGATGACCACCGATATGGCCAGTGTGCCGGTCTCCGTTATC
GGGGAAGAAGTGGCTGATCTCAGCCACCGCGAAAATGACATCAAAAACGCCATTAACCTGATGTTCTGGG
GAATATAAATGTCAGGCTCCCTTATACACAGCCAGTCTGCAGGTCGATACAGTAGAAATTACAGAAACTT
TATCACGTTTAGTAAGTATAGAGGCTGAAAATCCAGATGAAGCCGAACGACTTGTAAGAGAAAAGTATAA
GAGTTGTGAAATTGTTCTTGATGCAGATGATTTTCAGGACTATGACACTAGCGTATATGAATAGGTAGAT
GTTTTTATTTTGTCACACAAAAAAGAGGCTCGCACCTCTTTTTCTTATTTCTTTTTATGATTTAATACGG
CATTGAGGACAATAGCGAGTAGGCTGGATACGACGATTCCGTTTGAGAAGAACATTTGGAAGGCTGTCGG
TCGAGCTCGAATTCTACAGGTCACTAATACCATCTAAGTAGTTGATTCATAGTGACTGCATATGTTGTGT
TTTACAGTATTATGTAGTCTGTTTTTTATGCAAAATCTAATTTAATATATTGATATTTATATCATTTTAC
GTTTCTCGTTCAACTTTATTATACATAGTTGATAATTCACTGGCCGTCGTTTTACGGTACCATCGATGAT
GATCCAGACATGATAAGATACATTGATGAGTTTGGACAAACCACAACTAGAATGCAGTGAAAAAAATGCT
TTATTTGTGAAATTTGTGATGCTATTGCTTTATTTGTAACCATTATAAGCTGCAATAAACAAGTTAACAA
CAACAATTGCATTCATTTTATGTTTCAGGTTCAGGGGGAGGTGTGGGAGGTTTTTTAAAGCAAGTAAAAC
CTCTACAAATGTGGTATGGCTGATTATGATCTCGAGATTACCCTGTTATCCCTAGCGTGGATCCTAGGAC
TAGTACCCAGCTTTTGTTCCCTTTAGTGAGGGTTAATTGCGCGCTTGGCGTAATCATGGTCATAGCTGTT
TCCTGTGTGAAATTGTTATCCGCTCACAATTCCACACAACATACGAGCCGGGAGCATAAAGTGTAAAGCC
TGGGGTGCCTAATGAGTGAGCTAACTCACATTAATTGCGTTGCGCTCACTGCCCGCTTTCCAGTCGGGAA
ACCTGTCGTGCCAGCTGCATTAATGAATCGGCCAACGCGCGGGGAGAGGCGGTTTGCGTATTGGGCGCTC
TTCCGCTTCCTCGCTCACTGACTCGCTGCGCTCGGTCGTTCGGCTGCGGCGAGCGGTATCAGCTCACTCA
AAGGCGGTAATACGGTTATCCACAGAATCAGGGGATAACGCAGGAAAGAACATGTGAGCAAAAGGCCAGC
AAAAGGCCAGGAACCGTAAAAAGGCCGCGTTGCTGGCGTTTTTCCATAGGCTCCGCCCCCCTGACGAGCA
TCACAAAAATCGACGCTCAAGTCAGAGGTGGCGAAACCCGACAGGACTATAAAGATACCAGGCGTTTCCC
CCTGGAAGCTCCCTCGTGCGCTCTCCTGTTCCGACCCTGCCGCTTACCGGATACCTGTCCGCCTTTCTCC
CTTCGGGAAGCGTGGCGCTTTCTCATAGCTCACGCTGTAGGTATCTCAGTTCGGTGTAGGTCGTTCGCTC
CAAGCTGGGCTGTGTGCACGAACCCCCCGTTCAGCCCGACCGCTGCGCCTTATCCGGTAACTATCGTCTT
GAGTCCAACCCGGTAAGACACGACTTATCGCCACTGGCAGCAGCCACTGGTAACAGGATTAGCAGAGCGA
GGTATGTAGGCGGTGCTACAGAGTTCTTGAAGTGGTGGCCTAACTACGGCTACACTAGAAGAACAGTATT
TGGTATCTGCGCTCTGCTGAAGCCAGTTACCTTCGGAAAAAGAGTTGGTAGCTCTTGATCCGGCAAACAA
ACCACCGCTGGTAGCGGTGGTTTTTTTGTTTGCAAGCAGCAGATTACGCGCAGAAAAAAAGGATCTCAAG
AAGATCCTTTGATCTTTTCTACGGGGTCTGACGCTCAGTGGAACGAAAACTCACGTTAAGGGATTTTGGT
CATGAGATTATCAAAAAGGATCTTCACCTAGATCCTTTTAAATTAAAAATGAAGTTTTAAATCAATCTAA
AGTATATATGAGTAAACTTGGTCTGACAGTTACCAATGCTTAATCAGTGAGGCACCTATCTCAGCGATCT
GTCTATTTCGTTCATCCATAGTTGCCTGACTCCCCGTCGTGTAGATAACTACGATACGGGAGGGCTTACC
ATCTGGCCCCAGTGCTGCAATGATACCGCGAGACCCACGCTCACCGGCTCCAGATTTATCAGCAATAAAC
CAGCCAGCCGGAAGGGCCGAGCGCAGAAGTGGTCCTGCAACTTTATCCGCCTCCATCCAGTCTATTAATT
GTTGCCGGGAAGCTAGAGTAAGTAGTTCGCCAGTTAATAGTTTGCGCAACGTTGTTGCCATTGCTACAGG
CATCGTGGTGTCACGCTCGTCGTTTGGTATGGCTTCATTCAGCTCCGGTTCCCAACGATCAAGGCGAGTT
ACATGATCCCCCATGTTGTGCAAAAAAGCGGTTAGCTCCTTCGGTCCTCCGATCGTTGTCAGAAGTAAGT
TGGCCGCAGTGTTATCACTCATGGTTATGGCAGCACTGCATAATTCTCTTACTGTCATGCCATCCGTAAG
ATGCTTTTCTGTGACTGGTGAGTACTCAACCAAGTCATTCTGAGAATAGTGTATGCGGCGACCGAGTTGC
TCTTGCCCGGCGTCAATACGGGATAATACCGCGCCACATAGCAGAACTTTAAAAGTGCTCATCATTGGAA
AACGTTCTTCGGGGCGAAAACTCTCAAGGATCTTACCGCTGTTGAGATCCAGTTCGATGTAACCCACTCG
TGCACCCAACTGATCTTCAGCATCTTTTACTTTCACCAGCGTTTCTGGGTGAGCAAAAACAGGAAGGCAA
AATGCCGCAAAAAAGGGAATAAGGGCGACACGGAAATGTTGAATACTCATACTCTTCCTTTTTCAATATT
ATTGAAGCATTTATCAGGGTTATTGTCTCATGAGCGGATACATATTTGAATGTATTTAGAAAAATAAACA
AATAGGGGTTCCGCGCACATTTCCCCGAAAAGTGCCACCTAAATTGTAAGCGTTAATATTTTGTTAAAAT
TCGCGTTAAATTTTTGTTAAATCAGCTCATTTTTTAACCAATAGGCCGAAATCGGCAAAATCCCTTATAA
ATCAAAAGAATAGACCGAGATAGGGT
[37 nt withheld, positions 5907-5943]
AAAGAACGTGGACTCCAACGTCAAAGG
[49 nt withheld, positions 5971-6019]
T
[91 nt withheld, positions 6021-6111]
G
[124 nt withheld, positions 6113-6236]
